Addgene plasmid #174428: Drp1-StrepII
Purpose: Expresses human Drp1 Isoform 3 in bacteria
Depositing lab: Thomas Pucadyil. Depositing organization: Indian Institute of Science Education and Research (IISER), Pune. Publication: Dynamin-related protein 1 has membrane constricting and severing abilities sufficient for mitochondrial and peroxisomal fission. Kamerkar SC, Kraus F, Sharpe AJ, Pucadyil TJ, Ryan MT. Nat Commun. 2018 Dec 7;9(1):5239. doi: 10.1038/s41467-018-07543-w. PubMed 30531964.
Backbone
  Vector backbone: pET15b
  Backbone manufacturer: Novagen
  Vector type: Bacterial Expression
Growth in bacteria
  Bacterial resistance: Ampicillin, 100 μg/mL
  Growth temperature: 37°C
  Growth strain: DH5alpha
  Copy number: Unknown
Gene/Insert
  Gene/Insert name: Drp1
  Species: H. sapiens (human)
  Mutation: None
  GenBank ID: NM_005690.5
  Promoter: T7
  Tag / fusion protein: StrepII (C terminal on insert)
  Entrez Gene: DNM1L (a.k.a. DLP1, DRP1, DVLP, DYMPLE, EMPF, EMPF1, HDYNIV, OPA5)
  Cloning method: Ligation Independent Cloning
  Sequencing primers: 5′ T7 forward; 3′ T7 reverse
Terms and licenses: Academic/Nonprofit Terms; Industry Terms: Not Available to Industry
How to cite: Drp1-StrepII was a gift from Thomas Pucadyil (Addgene plasmid # 174428 ; http://n2t.net/addgene:174428 ; RRID:Addgene_174428)
