[The description below was written by a language model from this plasmid's Addgene catalogue record and pLannotate feature annotations shown in this document.]
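Description:
Drp1-StrepII is a bacterial expression plasmid built on the Novagen pET15b backbone that produces human dynamin-related protein 1 (Drp1, gene DNM1L), recorded as isoform 3 and unmutated, with a StrepII affinity tag fused to its C-terminus. The sequenced plasmid is about 7.8 kb. It replicates in E. coli from a pBR322/ColE1-type origin and retains the bom mobility region and the rop gene, which normally restrains copy number; the catalogue lists copy number as unknown. Selection is through the β-lactamase gene (AmpR) under its own promoter, giving ampicillin resistance. Several short tetracycline-resistance fragments and the tet promoter appear in the annotation, but these are non-functional remnants of the pBR322 lineage interrupted by the expression cassette and the lacI gene.

The expression cassette follows the standard pET arrangement: a T7 promoter immediately followed by a lac operator, the strong ribosome binding site from T7 gene 10, the roughly 2.1 kb DNM1L open reading frame, and a T7 terminator. A plasmid-borne lacI gene with its own promoter supplies lac repressor, so transcription is held off until IPTG is added in a host that provides T7 RNA polymerase. The automated annotation does not label the StrepII tag itself, and the short "SET1" fragment called just upstream of the terminator is probably backbone sequence from T7 gene 10 rather than a deliberate fusion. The insert was introduced by ligation-independent cloning. The construct is intended for making recombinant Drp1 that can be purified through the StrepII tag, consistent with the associated study of Drp1's ability to constrict and sever membranes in mitochondrial and peroxisomal fission.
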