Features (pLannotate 1.2.2; 19 found; start..end, strand, type, name):
    608..1232    -  CDS            TcR (fragment): tetracycline efflux protein; tet; confers resistance to tetracycline
   1247..1268    -  protein_bind   CAP binding site: CAP binding activates transcription in the presence of cAMP. E. coli catabolite activator protein
   1281..2363    -  CDS            lacI: lac repressor; lacI; The lac repressor binds to the lac operator to inhibit transcription in E. coli. This inhibition can be relieved by adding lactose or isopropyl-β-D-thiogalactopyranoside (IPTG).
   2364..2441    -  promoter       lacI promoter: lacI
   2449..2728    -  CDS            TcR (fragment): tetracycline efflux protein; tet; confers resistance to tetracycline
   2750..2768    +  promoter       T7 promoter: promoter for bacteriophage T7 RNA polymerase
   2769..2793    +  protein_bind   lac operator: The lac repressor binds to the lac operator to inhibit transcription in E. coli. This inhibition can be relieved by adding lactose or isopropyl-β-D-thiogalactopyranoside (IPTG). lac repressor encoded by lacI
   2808..2830    +  RBS            RBS: efficient ribosome binding site from bacteriophage T7 gene 10 (Olins and Rangwala, 1989)
   2855..4951    +  CDS            DNM1L (fragment): DNM1L_HUMAN - Also known as DLP1, DRP1. Experimental evidence at protein level: Swiss-Prot protein existence level 1. [Isoform 4]: Inhibits peroxisomal division when overexpressed. From Homo sapiens (Human).
   4985..5034    +  CDS            SET1 (fragment): solubility-enhancement tag derived from T7 phage gene 10B
   5042..5089    +  terminator     T7 terminator: transcription terminator for bacteriophage T7 RNA polymerase
   5112..5216    -  CDS            TcR (fragment): tetracycline efflux protein; tet; confers resistance to tetracycline
   5264..5292    -  promoter       tet promoter: E. coli promoter for tetracycline efflux protein gene
   5405..5509    +  promoter       AmpR promoter: bla
   5510..6370    +  CDS            AmpR: β-lactamase; bla; confers resistance to ampicillin, carbenicillin, and related antibiotics
   6541..7129    +  rep_origin     ori: high-copy-number ColE1/pMB1/pBR322/pUC origin of replication
   7315..7454    -  misc_feature   bom: basis of mobility region from pBR322
   7556..7747    -  CDS            rop: Rop protein, which maintains plasmids at low copy number; rop
   7764..366     +  CDS            YPB1_ECOLX (across the origin): Protein predicted: Swiss-Prot protein existence level 4. From Escherichia coli.
>Addgene plasmid #174428 | Drp1-StrepII | addgene full sequence | sequence record 343851 | Addgene NGS Result
ATGGGGGTAATGATACCGATGAAACGAGAGAGGATGCTCACGATACGGGTTACTGATGATGAACATGCCC
GGTTACTGGAACGTTGTGAGGGTAAACAACTGGCGGTATGGATGCGGCGGGACCAGAGAAAAATCACTCA
GGGTCAATGCCAGCGCTTCGTTAATACAGATGTAGGTGTTCCACAGGGTAGCCAGCAGCATCCTGCGATG
CAGATCCGGAACATAATGGTGCAGGGCGCTGACTTCCGCGTTTCCAGACTTTACGAAACACGGAAACCGA
AGACCATTCATGTTGTTGCTCAGGTCGCAGACGTTTTGCAGCAGCAGTCGCTTCACGTTCGCTCGCGTAT
CGGTGATTCATTCTGCTAACCAGTAAGGCAACCCCGCCAGCCTAGCCGGGTCCTCAACGACAGGAGCACG
ATCATGCGCACCCGTGGCCAGGACCCAACGCTGCCCGAGATGCGCCGCGTGCGGCTGCTGGAGATGGCGG
ACGCGATGGATATGTTCTGCCAAGGGTTGGTTTGCGCATTCACAGTTCTCCGCAAGAATTGATTGGCTCC
AATTCTTGGAGTGGTGAATCCGTTAGCGAGGTGCCGCCGGCTTCCATTCAGGTCGAGGTGGCCCGGCTCC
ATGCACCGCGACGCAACGCGGGGAGGCAGACAAGGTATAGGGCGGCGCCTACAATCCATGCCAACCCGTT
CCATGTGCTCGCCGAGGCGGCATAAATCGCCGTGACGATCAGCGGTCCAATGATCGAAGTTAGGCTGGTA
AGAGCCGCGAGCGATCCTTGAAGCTGTCCCTGATGGTCGTCATCTACCTGCCTGGACAGCATGGCCTGCA
ACGCGGGCATCCCGATGCCGCCGGAAGCGAGAAGAATCATAATGGGGAAGGCCATCCAGCCTCGCGTCGC
GAACGCCAGCAAGACGTAGCCCAGCGCGTCGGCCGCCATGCCGGCGATAATGGCCTGCTTCTCGCCGAAA
CGTTTGGTGGCGGGACCAGTGACGAAGGCTTGAGCGAGGGCGTGCAAGATTCCGAATACCGCAAGCGACA
GGCCGATCATCGTCGCGCTCCAGCGAAAGCGGTCCTCGCCGAAAATGACCCAGAGCGCTGCCGGCACCTG
TCCTACGAGTTGCATGATAAAGAAGACAGTCATAAGTGCGGCGACGATAGTCATGCCCCGCGCCCACCGG
AAGGAGCTGACTGGGTTGAAGGCTCTCAAGGGCATCGGTCGAGATCCCGGTGCCTAATGAGTGAGCTAAC
TTACATTAATTGCGTTGCGCTCACTGCCCGCTTTCCAGTCGGGAAACCTGTCGTGCCAGCTGCATTAATG
AATCGGCCAACGCGCGGGGAGAGGCGGTTTGCGTATTGGGCGCCAGGGTGGTTTTTCTTTTCACCAGTGA
GACGGGCAACAGCTGATTGCCCTTCACCGCCTGGCCCTGAGAGAGTTGCAGCAAGCGGTCCACGCTGGTT
TGCCCCAGCAGGCGAAAATCCTGTTTGATGGTGGTTAACGGCGGGATATAACATGAGCTGTCTTCGGTAT
CGTCGTATCCCACTACCGAGATATCCGCACCAACGCGCAGCCCGGACTCGGTAATGGCGCGCATTGCGCC
CAGCGCCATCTGATCGTTGGCAACCAGCATCGCAGTGGGAACGATGCCCTCATTCAGCATTTGCATGGTT
TGTTGAAAACCGGACATGGCACTCCAGTCGCCTTCCCGTTCCGCTATCGGCTGAATTTGATTGCGAGTGA
GATATTTATGCCAGCCAGCCAGACGCAGACGCGCCGAGACAGAACTTAATGGGCCCGCTAACAGCGCGAT
TTGCTGGTGACCCAATGCGACCAGATGCTCCACGCCCAGTCGCGTACCGTCTTCATGGGAGAAAATAATA
CTGTTGATGGGTGTCTGGTCAGAGACATCAAGAAATAACGCCGGAACATTAGTGCAGGCAGCTTCCACAG
CAATGGCATCCTGGTCATCCAGCGGATAGTTAATGATCAGCCCACTGACGCGTTGCGCGAGAAGATTGTG
CACCGCCGCTTTACAGGCTTCGACGCCGCTTCGTTCTACCATCGACACCACCACGCTGGCACCCAGTTGA
TCGGCGCGAGATTTAATCGCCGCGACAATTTGCGACGGCGCGTGCAGGGCCAGACTGGAGGTGGCAACGC
CAATCAGCAACGACTGTTTGCCCGCCAGTTGTTGTGCCACGCGGTTGGGAATGTAATTCAGCTCCGCCAT
CGCCGCTTCCACTTTTTCCCGCGTTTTCGCAGAAACGTGGCTGGCCTGGTTCACCACGCGGGAAACGGTC
TGATAAGAGACACCGGCATACTCTGCGACATCGTATAACGTTACTGGTTTCACATTCACCACCCTGAATT
GACTCTCTTCCGGGCGCTATCATGCCATACCGCGAAAGGTTTTGCGCCATTCGATGGTGTCCGGGATCTC
GACGCTCTCCCTTATGCGACTCCCGCATTAGGAAGCAGCCCAGTAGTAGGTTGAGGCCGTTGAGCACCGC
CGCCGCAAGGAATGGTGCATGCAAGGAGATGGCGCCCAACAGTCCCCCGGCCACGGGGCCTGCCACCATA
CCCACGCCGAAACAAGCGCTCATGAGCCCGAAGTGGCGAGCCCGATCTTCCCCATCGGTGATGTCGGCGA
TATAGGCGCCAGCAACCGCACCTGTGGCGCCGGTGATGCCGGCCACGATGCGTCCGGCGTAGAGGATCGA
GATCTCGATCCCGCGAAATTAATACGACTCACTATAGGGGAATTGTGAGCGGATAACAATTCCCCTCTAG
AAATAATTTTGTTTAACTTTAAGAAGGAGATATACCATGGGCAGCAGCGGCTCGATGGAGGCGCTAATTC
CTGTCATAAACAAGCTCCAGGACGTCTTCAACACGGTGGGCGCCGACATCATCCAGCTGCCTCAAATCGT
CGTAGTGGGAACGCAGAGCAGCGGAAAGAGCTCAGTGCTAGAAAGCCTGGTGGGGAGGGACCTGCTTCCC
AGAGGTACTGGAATTGTCACCCGGAGACCTCTCATTCTGCAACTGGTCCATGTTTCACAAGAAGATAAAC
GGAAAACAACAGGAGAAGAAAATGGGGTGGAAGCAGAAGAATGGGGTAAATTTCTTCACACCAAAAATAA
GCTTTACACGGATTTTGATGAAATTCGACAAGAAATTGAAAATGAAACAGAAAGAATTTCAGGAAATAAT
AAGGGAGTAAGCCCTGAACCAATTCATCTTAAGATTTTTTCACCCAACGTTGTCAATTTGACACTTGTGG
ATTTGCCAGGAATGACCAAGGTGCCTGTAGGTGATCAACCTAAGGATATTGAGCTTCAAATCAGAGAGCT
CATTCTTCGGTTCATCAGTAATCCTAATTCCATTATCCTCGCTGTCACTGCTGCTAATACAGATATGGCA
ACATCAGAGGCACTTAAAATTTCAAGAGAGGTAGATCCAGATGGTCGCAGAACCCTAGCTGTAATCACTA
AACTTGATCTCATGGATGCGGGTACTGATGCCATGGATGTATTGATGGGAAGGGTTATTCCAGTCAAACT
TGGAATAATTGGAGTAGTTAACAGGAGCCAGCTAGATATTAACAACAAGAAGAGTGTAACTGATTCAATC
CGTGATGAGTATGCTTTTCTTCAAAAGAAATATCCATCTCTGGCCAATAGAAATGGAACAAAGTATCTTG
CTAGGACTCTAAACAGGTTACTGATGCATCACATCAGAGATTGTTTACCAGAGTTGAAAACAAGAATAAA
TGTTCTAGCTGCTCAGTATCAGTCTCTTCTAAATAGCTACGGTGAACCCGTGGATGATAAAAGTGCTACT
TTACTCCAACTTATTACCAAATTTGCCACAGAATATTGTAACACTATTGAAGGAACTGCAAAATATATTG
AAACTTCGGAGCTATGCGGTGGTGCTAGAATTTGTTATATTTTCCATGAGACTTTTGGGCGAACCTTAGA
ATCTGTTGATCCACTTGGTGGCCTTAACACTATTGACATTTTGACTGCCATTAGAAATGCTACTGGTCCT
CGTCCTGCTTTATTTGTGCCTGAGGTTTCATTTGAGTTACTGGTGAAGCGGCAAATCAAACGTCTAGAAG
AGCCCAGCCTCCGCTGTGTGGAACTGGTTCATGAGGAAATGCAAAGGATCATTCAGCACTGTAGCAATTA
CAGTACACAGGAATTGTTACGATTTCCTAAACTTCATGATGCCATAGTTGAAGTGGTGACTTGTCTTCTT
CGTAAAAGGTTGCCTGTTACAAATGAAATGGTCCATAACTTAGTGGCAATTGAACTGGCTTATATCAACA
CAAAACATCCAGACTTTGCTGATGCTTGTGGGCTAATGAACAATAATATAGAGGAACAAAGGAGAAACAG
GCTAGCCAGAGAATTACCTTCAGCTGTATCACGAGACAAGGTTGCATCTGGAGGTGGTGGGGTTGGAGAT
GGTGTTCAAGAACCAACCACAGGCAACTGGAGAGGAATGCTGAAAACTTCAAAAGCTGAAGAGTTATTAG
CAGAAGAAAAATCAAAACCCATTCCAATTATGCCAGCCAGTCCACAAAAAGGTCATGCCGTGAACCTGCT
AGATGTGCCAGTTCCTGTTGCACGAAAACTATCTGCTCGGGAACAGCGAGATTGTGAGGTTATTGAACGA
CTCATTAAATCATATTTTCTCATTGTCAGAAAGAATATTCAAGACAGTGTGCCAAAGGCAGTAATGCATT
TTTTGGTTAATCATGTGAAAGACACTCTTCAGAGTGAGCTAGTAGGCCAGCTGTATAAATCATCCTTATT
GGATGATCTTCTGACAGAATCTGAGGACATGGCACAGCGCAGGAAAGAAGCAGCTGATATGCTAAAGGCA
TTACAAGGAGCCAGTCAAATTATTGCTGAAATCCGGGAGACTCATCTTTGGTGGTCTCATCCTCAGTTCG
AAAAATAAGATCCGGCTGCTAACAAAGCCCGAAAGGAAGCTGAGTTGGCTGCTGCCACCGCTGAGCAATA
ACTAGCATAACCCCTTGGGGCCTCTAAACGGGTCTTGAGGGGTTTTTTGCTGAAAGGAGGAACTATATCC
GGATATCCCGCAAGAGGCCCGGCAGTACCGGCATAACCAAGCCTATGCCTACAGCATCCAGGGTGACGGT
GCCGAGGATGACGATGAGCGCATTGTTAGATTTCATACACGGTGCCTGACTGCGTTAGCAATTTAACTGT
GATAAACTACCGCATTAAAGCTTATCGATGATAAGCTGTCAAACATGAGAATTCTTGAAGACGAAAGGGC
CTCGTGATACGCCTATTTTTATAGGTTAATGTCATGATAATAATGGTTTCTTAGACGTCAGGTGGCACTT
TTCGGGGAAATGTGCGCGGAACCCCTATTTGTTTATTTTTCTAAATACATTCAAATATGTATCCGCTCAT
GAGACAATAACCCTGATAAATGCTTCAATAATATTGAAAAAGGAAGAGTATGAGTATTCAACATTTCCGT
GTCGCCCTTATTCCCTTTTTTGCGGCATTTTGCCTTCCTGTTTTTGCTCACCCAGAAACGCTGGTGAAAG
TAAAAGATGCTGAAGATCAGTTGGGTGCACGAGTGGGTTACATCGAACTGGATCTCAACAGCGGTAAGAT
CCTTGAGAGTTTTCGCCCCGAAGAACGTTTTCCAATGATGAGCACTTTTAAAGTTCTGCTATGTGGCGCG
GTATTATCCCGTGTTGACGCCGGGCAAGAGCAACTCGGTCGCCGCATACACTATTCTCAGAATGACTTGG
TTGAGTACTCACCAGTCACAGAAAAGCATCTTACGGATGGCATGACAGTAAGAGAATTATGCAGTGCTGC
CATAACCATGAGTGATAACACTGCGGCCAACTTACTTCTGACAACGATCGGAGGACCGAAGGAGCTAACC
GCTTTTTTGCACAACATGGGGGATCATGTAACTCGCCTTGATCGTTGGGAACCGGAGCTGAATGAAGCCA
TACCAAACGACGAGCGTGACACCACGATGCCTGCAGCAATGGCAACAACGTTGCGCAAACTATTAACTGG
CGAACTACTTACTCTAGCTTCCCGGCAACAATTAATAGACTGGATGGAGGCGGATAAAGTTGCAGGACCA
CTTCTGCGCTCGGCCCTTCCGGCTGGCTGGTTTATTGCTGATAAATCTGGAGCCGGTGAGCGTGGGTCTC
GCGGTATCATTGCAGCACTGGGGCCAGATGGTAAGCCCTCCCGTATCGTAGTTATCTACACGACGGGGAG
TCAGGCAACTATGGATGAACGAAATAGACAGATCGCTGAGATAGGTGCCTCACTGATTAAGCATTGGTAA
CTGTCAGACCAAGTTTACTCATATATACTTTAGATTGATTTAAAACTTCATTTTTAATTTAAAAGGATCT
AGGTGAAGATCCTTTTTGATAATCTCATGACCAAAATCCCTTAACGTGAGTTTTCGTTCCACTGAGCGTC
AGACCCCGTAGAAAAGATCAAAGGATCTTCTTGAGATCCTTTTTTTCTGCGCGTAATCTGCTGCTTGCAA
ACAAAAAAACCACCGCTACCAGCGGTGGTTTGTTTGCCGGATCAAGAGCTACCAACTCTTTTTCCGAAGG
TAACTGGCTTCAGCAGAGCGCAGATACCAAATACTGTCCTTCTAGTGTAGCCGTAGTTAGGCCACCACTT
CAAGAACTCTGTAGCACCGCCTACATACCTCGCTCTGCTAATCCTGTTACCAGTGGCTGCTGCCAGTGGC
GATAAGTCGTGTCTTACCGGGTTGGACTCAAGACGATAGTTACCGGATAAGGCGCAGCGGTCGGGCTGAA
CGGGGGGTTCGTGCACACAGCCCAGCTTGGAGCGAACGACCTACACCGAACTGAGATACCTACAGCGTGA
GCTATGAGAAAGCGCCACGCTTCCCGAAGGGAGAAAGGCGGACAGGTATCCGGTAAGCGGCAGGGTCGGA
ACAGGAGAGCGCACGAGGGAGCTTCCAGGGGGAAACGCCTGGTATCTTTATAGTCCTGTCGGGTTTCGCC
ACCTCTGACTTGAGCGTCGATTTTTGTGATGCTCGTCAGGGGGGCGGAGCCTATGGAAAAACGCCAGCAA
CGCGGCCTTTTTACGGTTCCTGGCCTTTTGCTGGCCTTTTGCTCACATGTTCTTTCCTGCGTTATCCCCT
GATTCTGTGGATAACCGTATTACCGCCTTTGAGTGAGCTGATACCGCTCGCCGCAGCCGAACGACCGAGC
GCAGCGAGTCAGTGAGCGAGGAAGCGGAAGAGCGCCTGATGCGGTATTTTCTCCTTACGCATCTGTGCGG
TATTTCACACCGCAATGGTGCACTCTCAGTACAATCTGCTCTGATGCCGCATAGTTAAGCCAGTATACAC
TCCGCTATCGCTACGTGACTGGGTCATGGCTGCGCCCCGACACCCGCCAACACCCGCTGACGCGCCCTGA
CGGGCTTGTCTGCTCCCGGCATCCGCTTACAGACAAGCTGTGACCGTCTCCGGGAGCTGCATGTGTCAGA
GGTTTTCACCGTCATCACCGAAACGCGCGAGGCAGCTGCGGTAAAGCTCATCAGCGTGGTCGTGAAGCGA
TTCACAGATGTCTGCCTGTTCATCCGCGTCCAGCTCGTTGAGTTTCTCCAGAAGCGTTAATGTCTGGCTT
CTGATAAAGCGGGCCATGTTAAGGGCGGTTTTTTCCTGTTTGGTCACTGATGCCTCCGTGTAAGGGGGAT
TTCTGTTC
