>Addgene plasmid #174428 | Drp1-StrepII | depositor partial sequence | sequence record 338396 | ORF sequenced using T7 forward and T7 reverse
ATAATTTTGTTTAACTTTAAGAAGGAGATATACCATGGGCAGCAGCGGCTCGATGGAGGCGCTAATTCCT
GTCATAAACAAGCTCCAGGACGTCTTCAACACGGTGGGCGCCGACATCATCCAGCTGCCTCAAATCGTCG
TAGTGGGAACGCAGAGCAGCGGAAAGAGCTCAGTGCTAGAAAGCCTGGTGGGGAGGGACCTGCTTCCCAG
AGGTACTGGAATTGTCACCCGGAGACCTCTCATTCTGCAACTGGTCCATGTTTCACAAGAAGATAAACGG
AAAACAACAGGAGAAGAAAATGGGGTGGAAGCAGAAGAATGGGGTAAATTTCTTCACACCAAAAATAAGC
TTTACACGGATTTTGATGAAATTCGACAAGAAATTGAAAATGAAACAGAAAGAATTTCAGGAAATAATAA
GGGAGTAAGCCCTGAACCAATTCATCTTAAGATTTTTTCACCCAACGTTGTCAATTTGACACTTGTGGAT
TTGCCAGGAATGACCAAGGTGCCTGTAGGTGATCAACCTAAGGATATTGAGCTTCAAATCAGAGAGCTCA
TTCTTCGGTTCATCAGTAATCCTAATTCCATTATCCTCGCTGTCACTGCTGCTAATACAGATATGGCAAC
ATCAGAGGCACTTAAAATTTCAAGAGAGGTAGATCCAGATGGTCGCAGAACCCTAGCTGTAATCACTAAA
CTTGATCTCATGGATGCGGGTACTGATGCCATGGATGTATTGATGGGAAGGGTTATTCCAGTCAAACTTG
GAATAATTGGAGTAGTTAACAGGAGCCAGCTAGATATTAACAACAAGAAGAGTGTAACTGATTCAATCCG
TGATGAGTATGCTTTTCTTCAAAAGAAATATCCATCTCTGGCCAATAGAAATGGAACAAAGTATCTTGCT
AGGACTCTAAACAGGTTACTGATGCATCACATCAGAGATTGTTTACCAGAGTTGAAAACAAGAATAAATG
TTCTAGCTGCTCAGTATCAGTCTCTTCTAAATAGCTACGGTGAACCCGTGGATGATAAAAGTGCTACTTT
ACTCCAACTTATTACCAAATTTGCCACAGAATATTGTAACACTATTGAAGGAACTGCAAAATATATTGAA
ACTTCGGAGCTATGCGGTGGTGCTAGAATTTGTTATATTTTCCATGAGACTTTTGGGCGAACCTTAGAAT
CTGTTGATCCACTTGGTGGCCTTAACACTATTGACATTTTGACTGCCATTAGAAATGCTACTGGTCCTCG
TCCTGCTTTATTTGTGCCTGAGGTTTCATTTGAGTTACTGGTGAAGCGGCAAATCAAACGTCTAGAAGAG
CCCAGCCTCCGCTGTGTGGAACTGGTTCATGAGGAAATGCAAAGGATCATTCAGCACTGTAGCAATTACA
GTACACAGGAATTGTTACGATTTCCTAAACTTCATGATGCCATAGTTGAAGTGGTGACTTGTCTTCTTCG
TAAAAGGTTGCCTGTTACAAATGAAATGGTCCATAACTTAGTGGCAATTGAACTGGCTTATATCAACACA
AAACATCCAGACTTTGCTGATGCTTGTGGGCTAATGAACAATAATATAGAGGAACAAAGGAGAAACAGGC
TAGCCAGAGAATTACCTTCAGCTGTATCACGAGACAAGGTTGCATCTGGAGGTGGTGGGGTTGGAGATGG
TGTTCAAGAACCAACCACAGGCAACTGGAGAGGAATGCTGAAAACTTCAAAAGCTGAAGAGTTATTAGCA
GAAGAAAAATCAAAACCCATTCCAATTATGCCAGCCAGTCCACAAAAAGGTCATGCCGTGAACCTGCTAG
ATGTGCCAGTTCCTGTTGCACGAAAACTATCTGCTCGGGAACAGCGAGATTGTGAGGTTATTGAACGACT
CATTAAATCATATTTTCTCATTGTCAGAAAGAATATTCAAGACAGTGTGCCAAAGGCAGTAATGCATTTT
TTGGTTAATCATGTGAAAGACACTCTTCAGAGTGAGCTAGTAGGCCAGCTGTATAAATCATCCTTATTGG
ATGATCTTCTGACAGAATCTGAGGACATGGCACAGCGCAGGAAAGAAGCAGCTGATATGCTAAAGGCATT
ACAAGGAGCCAGTCAAATTATTGCTGAAATCCGGGAGACTCATCTTTGGTGGTCTCATCCTCAGTTCGAA
AAATAAGATCCGGCTGCTAACAAAGC
